>Addgene plasmid #112519 | pCON1-ProA.mCherry | depositor full sequence | sequence record 211972 | Full Sequence
TTCGAGCTCGGTACCCGGGCACAGCTAACACCACGTCGTCCCTATCTGCTGCCCTAGGTCTATGAGTGGT
TGCTGGATAACTTTACGGGCATGCATAAGGCTCGTAGGCTATATTCAGGGAGACCACAACGGTTTCCCTC
TACAAATAATTTTGTTTAACTTTTACTAGAGTCACACAGGAAAGTACTAGTCTAGATTTAAGAAGGAGAT
ATACATATGGTGAGCAAGGGCGAGGAGGATAACATGGCCATCATCAAGGAGTTCATGCGCTTCAAGGTGC
ACATGGAGGGCTCCGTGAACGGCCACGAGTTCGAGATCGAGGGCGAGGGCGAGGGCCGCCCCTACGAGGG
CACCCAGACCGCCAAGCTGAAGGTGACCAAGGGTGGCCCCCTGCCCTTCGCCTGGGACATCCTGTCCCCT
CAGTTCATGTACGGCTCCAAGGCCTACGTGAAGCACCCCGCCGACATCCCCGACTACTTGAAGCTGTCCT
TCCCCGAGGGCTTCAAGTGGGAGCGCGTGATGAACTTCGAGGACGGCGGCGTGGTGACCGTGACCCAGGA
CTCCTCCCTGCAGGACGGCGAGTTCATCTACAAGGTGAAGCTGCGCGGCACCAACTTCCCCTCCGACGGC
CCCGTAATGCAGAAGAAGACCATGGGCTGGGAGGCCTCCTCCGAGCGGATGTACCCCGAGGACGGCGCCC
TGAAGGGCGAGATCAAGCAGAGGCTGAAGCTGAAGGACGGCGGCCACTACGACGCTGAGGTCAAGACCAC
CTACAAGGCCAAGAAGCCCGTGCAGCTGCCCGGCGCCTACAACGTCAACATCAAGTTGGACATCACCTCC
CACAACGAGGACTACACCATCGTGGAACAGTACGAACGCGCCGAGGGCCGCCACTCCACCGGCGGCATGG
ACGAGCTGTACAAGTAAGCATGCAAGCTTCCAGGCATCAAATAAAACGAAAGGCTCAGTCGAAAGACTGG
GCCTTTCGTTTTATCTGTTGTTTGTCGGTGAACGCTCTCTACTAGAGTCACACTGGCTCACCTTCGGGTG
GGCCTTTCTGCGTTTATAAAGCTTAATGCGGTAGTTTATCACAGTTAAATTGCTAACGCAGTCAGGCACC
GTGTATGAAATCTAACAATGCGCTCATCGTCATCCTCGGCACCGTCACCCTGGATGCTGTAGGCATAGGC
TTGGTTATGCCGGTACTGCCGGGCCTCTTGCGGGATATCGTCCATTCCGACAGCATCGCCAGTCACTATG
GCGTGCTGCTAGCGCTTTTAGCCGCTTTAGCGGCCTTTCCCCCTACCCGAAGGGTGGGGGCGCGTGTGCA
GCCCCGCAGGGCCTGTCTCGGTCGATCATTCAGCCCGGCTCATCCTTCTGGCGTGGCGGCAGACCGAACA
AGGCGCGGTCGTGGTCGCGTTCAAGGTACGCATCCATTGCCGCCATGAGCCGATCCTCCGGCCACTCGCT
GCTGTTCACCTTGGCCAAAATCATGGCCCCCACCAGCACCTTGCGCCTTGTTTCGTTCTTGCGCTCTTGC
TGCTGTTCCCTTGCCCGCACCCGCTGAATTTCGGCATTGATTCGCGCTCGTTGTTCTTCGAGCTTGGCCA
GCCGATCCGCCGCCTTGTTGCTCCCCTTAACCATCTTGACACCCCATTGTTAATGTGCTGTCTCGTAGGC
TATCATGGAGGCACAGCGGCGGCAATCCCGACCCTACTTTGTAGGGGAGGGCGCACTTACCGGTTTCTCT
TCGAGAAACTGGCCTAACGGCCACCCTTCGGGCGGTGCGCTCTCCGAGGGCCATTGCATGGAGCCGAAAA
GCAAAAGCAACAGCGAGGCAGCATGGCGATTTATCACCTTACGGCGAAAACCGGCAGCAGGTCGGGCGGC
CAATCGGCCAGGGCCAAGGCCGACTACATCCAGCGCGAAGGCAAGTATGCCCGCGACATGGATGAAGTCT
TGCACGCCGAATCCGGGCACATGCCGGAGTTCGTCGAGCGGCCCGCCGACTACTGGGATGCTGCCGACCT
GTATGAACGCGCCAATGGGCGGCTGTTCAAGGAGGTCGAATTTGCCCTGCCGGTCGAGCTGACCCTCGAC
CAGCAGAAGGCGCTGGCGTCCGAGTTCGCCCAGCACCTGACCGGTGCCGAGCGCCTGCCGTATACGCTGG
CCATCCATGCCGGTGGCGGCGAGAACCCGCACTGCCACCTGATGATCTCCGAGCGGATCAATGACGGCAT
CGAGCGGCCCGCCGCTCAGTGGTTCAAGCGGTACAACGGCAAGACCCCGGAGAAGGGCGGGGCACAGAAG
ACCGAAGCGCTCAAGCCCAAGGCATGGCTTGAGCAGACCCGCGAGGCATGGGCCGACCATGCCAACCGGG
CATTAGAGCGGGCTGGCCACGACGCCCGCATTGACCACAGAACACTTGAGGCGCAGGGCATCGAGCGCCT
GCCCGGTGTTCACCTGGGGCCGAACGTGGTGGAGATGGAAGGCCGGGGCATCCGCACCGACCGGGCAGAC
GTGGCCCTGAACATCGACACCGCCAACGCCCAGATCATCGACTTACAGGAATACCGGGAGGCAATAGACC
ATGAACGCAATCGACAGAGTGAAGAAATCCAGAGGCATCAACGAGTTAGCGGAGCAGATCGAACCGCTGG
CCCAGAGCATGGCGACACTGGCCGACGAAGCCCGGCAGGTCATGAGCCAGACCCAGCAGGCCAGCGAGGC
GCAGGCGGCGGAGTGGCTGAAAGCCCAGCGCCAGACAGGGGCGGCATGGGTGGAGCTGGCCAAAGAGTTG
CGGGAGGTAGCCGCCGAGGTGAGCAGCGCCGCGCAGAGCGCCCGGAGCGCGTCGCGGGGGTGGCACTGGA
AGCTATGGCTAACCGTGATGCTGGCTTCCATGATGCCTACGGTGGTGCTGCTGATCGCATCGTTGCTCTT
GCTCGACCTGACGCCACTGACAACCGAGGACGGCTCGATCTGGCTGCGCTTGGTGGCCCGATGAAGAACG
ACAGGACTTTGCAGGCCATAGGCCGACAGCTCAAGGCCATGGGCTGTGAGCGCTCTTCCGCTTCCTCGCT
CACTGACTCGCTGCGCTCGGTCGTTCGGCTGCGGCGAGCGGTATCAGCTCACTCAAAGGCGGTAATACGG
TTATCCACAGAATCAGGGGATAACGCAGGAAAGAACATGTGAGCAAAAGGCCAGCAAAAGGCCAGGAACC
GTAAAAAGGCCGCGTTGCTGGCGTTTTTCCATAGGCTCCGCCCCCCTGACGAGCATCACAAAAATCGACG
CTCAAGTCAGAGGTGGCGAAACCCGACAGGACTATAAAGATACCAGGCGTTTCCCCCTGGAAGCTCCCTC
GTGCGCTCTCCTGTTCCGACCCTGCCGCTTACCGGATACCTGTCCGCCTTTCTCCCTTCGGGAAGCGTGG
CGCTTTCTCATAGCTCACGCTGTAGGTATCTCAGTTCGGTGTAGGTCGTTCGCTCCAAGCTGGGCTGTGT
GCACGAACCCCCCGTTCAGCCCGACCGCTGCGCCTTATCCGGTAACTATCGTCTTGAGTCCAACCCGGTA
AGACACGACTTATCGCCACTGGCAGCAGCCACTGGTAACAGGATTAGCAGAGCGAGGTATGTAGGCGGTG
CTACAGAGTTCTTGAAGTGGTGGCCTAACTACGGCTACACTAGAAGGACAGTATTTGGTATCTGCGCTCT
GCTGAAGCCAGTTACCTTCGGAAAAAGAGTTGGTAGCTCTTGATCCGGCAAACAAACCACCGCTGGTAGC
GGTGGTTTTTTTGTTTGCAAGCAGCAGATTACGCGCAGAAAAAAAGGATCTCAAGAAGATCCTTTGATCT
TTTCTACGGGGTCTGACGCTCAGTGGAACGAAAACTCACGTTAAGGGATTTTGGTCATGAGATTATCAAA
AAGGATCTTCACCTAGATCCTTTTAAATTAAAAATGAAGTTTTAAATCAATCTAAAGTATATATGAGTAA
ACTTGGTCTGACAGTTACCAATGCTTAATCAGTGAGGCACCTATCTCAGCGATCTGTCTATTTCGTTCAT
CCATAGTTGCCTGACTCCCCGTCGTGTAGATAACTACGATACGGGAGGGCTTACCATCTGGCCCCAGTGC
TGCAATGATACCGCGAGACCCACGCTCACCGGCTCCAGATTTATCAGCAATAAACCAGCCAGCCGGAAGG
GCCGAGCGCAGAAGTGGTCCTGCAACTTTATCCGCCTCCATCCAGTCTATTAATTGTTGCCGGGAAGCTA
GAGTAAGTAGTTCGCCAGTTAATAGTTTGCGCAACGTTGTTGCCATTGCTGCAGGCATCGTGGTGTCACG
CTCGTCGTTTGGTATGGCTTCATTCAGCTCCGGTTCCCAACGATCAAGGCGAGTTACATGATCCCCCATG
TTGTGCAAAAAAGCGGTTAGCTCCTTCGGTCCTCCGATCGTTGTCAGAAGTAAGTTGGCCGCAGTGTTAT
CACTCATGGTTATGGCAGCACTGCATAATTCTCTTACTGTCATGCCATCCGTAAGATGCTTTTCTGTGAC
TGGTGAGTACTCAACCAAGTCATTCTGAGAATAGTGTATGCGGCGACCGAGTTGCTCTTGCCCGGCGTCA
ACACGGGATAATACCGCGCCACATAGCAGAACTTTAAAAGTGCTCATCATTGGAAAACGTTCTTCGGGGC
GAAAACTCTCAAGGATCTTACCGCTGTTGAGATCCAGTTCGATGTAACCCACTCGTGCACCCAACTGATC
TTCAGCATCTTTTACTTTCACCAGCGTTTCTGGGTGAGCAAAAACAGGAAGGCAAAATGCCGCAAAAAAG
GGAATAAGGGCGACACGGAAATGTTGAATACTCATACTCTTCCTTTTTCAATATTATTGAAGCATTTATC
AGGGTTATTGTCTCATGAGCGGATACATATTTGAATGTATTTAGAAAAATAAACAAATAGGGGTTCCGCG
CACATTTCCCCGAAAAGTGCCACCTGACGTCTAAGAAACCATTATTATCATGACATTAACCTATAAAAAT
AGGCGTATCACGAGGCCCTTTCGTCTTCAAGAA
Features (pLannotate 1.2.2; 12 found; start..end, strand, type, name):
    217..924     +  CDS            mCherry: mCherry is a basic (constitutively fluorescent) red fluorescent protein published in 2004, derived from Discosoma sp.. It is reported to be a very rapidly-maturing monomer with low acid sensitivity.
    948..1019    +  terminator     rrnB T1 terminator: transcription terminator T1 from the E. coli rrnB gene
   1035..1062    +  terminator     T7Te terminator: phage T7 early transcription terminator
   1125..1276    +  CDS            TcR (fragment): tetracycline efflux protein; tet; confers resistance to tetracycline
   1271..1333    -  rep_origin     RSF1010 oriV (fragment): replication origin of the broad-host-range plasmid RSF1010; requires the RSF1010 RepA/B/C proteins for replication (Scholz et al., 1989)
   1363..1644    -  CDS            mobC: MOBC_ECOLX - Protein predicted: Swiss-Prot protein existence level 4. This protein is essential to promote the specific transfer of the plasmid in the presence of conjugative plasmids. From Escherichia coli.
   1675..1762    +  oriT           RSF1010 oriT: origin of transfer of the broad-host-range plasmid RSF1010 (Scholz et al., 1989)
   1843..3063    +  CDS            mobA (fragment): MOBA2_ECOLX - Also known as repB. Experimental evidence at protein level: Swiss-Prot protein existence level 1. Part of the relaxosome complex that is responsible for plasmid transfer during conjugation. Locally unwinds DNA and catalyzes the cleavage of one of the DNA strands at oriT. The cleaved strand is then transferred through the dedicated type IV secretion apparatus. MobA remains covalently linked at the 5' end of the strand, and once in the recipient cell, it probably catalyzes the rejoining of the two ends of the strand, re-forming the circular plasmid DNA. The primase activity of MobA
   3246..3834    -  rep_origin     ori: high-copy-number ColE1/pMB1/pBR322/pUC origin of replication
   4005..4865    -  CDS            AmpR: β-lactamase; bla; confers resistance to ampicillin, carbenicillin, and related antibiotics
   4866..4970    -  promoter       AmpR promoter: bla
   5071..19      +  misc_feature   MCS (fragment) (across the origin): pUC18/19 multiple cloning site
