>Addgene plasmid #112519 | pCON1-ProA.mCherry | addgene full sequence | sequence record 215708 | Addgene NGS Result
TTCGAGCTCGGTACCCGGGCACAGCTAACACCACGTCGTCCCTATCTGCTGCCCTAGGTCTATGAGTGGT
TGCTGGATAACTTTACGGGCATGCATAAGGCTCGTAGGCTATATTCAGGGAGACCACAACGGTTTCCCTC
TACAAATAATTTTGTTTAACTTTTACTAGAGTCACACAGGAAAGTACTAGTCTAGATTTAAGAAGGAGAT
ATACATATGGTGAGCAAGGGCGAGGAGGATAACATGGCCATCATCAAGGAGTTCATGCGCTTCAAGGTGC
ACATGGAGGGCTCCGTGAACGGCCACGAGTTCGAGATCGAGGGCGAGGGCGAGGGCCGCCCCTACGAGGG
CACCCAGACCGCCAAGCTGAAGGTGACCAAGGGTGGCCCCCTGCCCTTCGCCTGGGACATCCTGTCCCCT
CAGTTCATGTACGGCTCCAAGGCCTACGTGAAGCACCCCGCCGACATCCCCGACTACTTGAAGCTGTCCT
TCCCCGAGGGCTTCAAGTGGGAGCGCGTGATGAACTTCGAGGACGGCGGCGTGGTGACCGTGACCCAGGA
CTCCTCCCTGCAGGACGGCGAGTTCATCTACAAGGTGAAGCTGCGCGGCACCAACTTCCCCTCCGACGGC
CCCGTAATGCAGAAGAAGACCATGGGCTGGGAGGCCTCCTCCGAGCGGATGTACCCCGAGGACGGCGCCC
TGAAGGGCGAGATCAAGCAGAGGCTGAAGCTGAAGGACGGCGGCCACTACGACGCTGAGGTCAAGACCAC
CTACAAGGCCAAGAAGCCCGTGCAGCTGCCCGGCGCCTACAACGTCAACATCAAGTTGGACATCACCTCC
CACAACGAGGACTACACCATCGTGGAACAGTACGAACGCGCCGAGGGCCGCCACTCCACCGGCGGCATGG
ACGAGCTGTACAAGTAAGCATGCAAGCTTCCAGGCATCAAATAAAACGAAAGGCTCAGTCGAAAGACTGG
GCCTTTCGTTTTATCTGTTGTTTGTCGGTGAACGCTCTCTACTAGAGTCACACTGGCTCACCTTCGGGTG
GGCCTTTCTGCGTTTATAAAGCTTTAATGCGGTAGTTTATCACAGTTAAATTGCTAACGCAGTCAGGCAC
CGTGTATGAAATCTAACAATGCGCTCATCGTCATCCTCGGCACCGTCACCCTGGATGCTGTAGGCATAGG
CTTGGTTATGCCGGTACTGCCGGGCCTCTTGCGGGATATCGTCCATTCCGACAGCATCGCCAGTCACTAT
GGCGTGCTGCTAGCGCTTTTAGCCGCTTTAGCGGCCTTTCCCCCTACCCGAAGGGTGGGGGCGCGTGTGC
AGCCCCGCAGGGCCTGTCTCGGTCGATCATTCAGCCCGGCTCATCCTTCTGGCGTGGCGGCAGACCGAAC
AAGGCGCGGTCGTGGTCGCGTTCAAGGTACGCATCCATTGCCGCCATGAGCCGATCCTCCGGCCACTCGC
TGCTGTTCACCTTGGCCAAAATCATGGCCCCCACCAGCACCTTGCGCCTTGTTTCGTTCTTGCGCTCTTG
CTGCTGTTCCCTTGCCCGCACCCGCTGAATTTCGGCATTGATTCGCGCTCGTTGTTCTTCGAGCTTGGCC
AGCCGATCCGCCGCCTTGTTGCTCCCCTTAACCATCTTGACACCCCATTGTTAATGTGCTGTCTCGTAGG
CTATCATGGAGGCACAGCGGCGGCAATCCCGACCCTACTTTGTAGGGGAGGGCGCACTTACCGGTTTCTC
TTCGAGAAACTGGCCTAACGGCCACCCTTCGGGCGGTGCGCTCTCCGAGGGCCATTGCATGGAGCCGAAA
AGCAAAAGCAACAGCGAGGCAGCATGGCGATTTATCACCTTACGGCGAAAACCGGCAGCAGGTCGGGCGG
CCAATCGGCCAGGGCCAAGGCCGACTACATCCAGCGCGAAGGCAAGTATGCCCGCGACATGGATGAAGTC
TTGCACGCCGAATCCGGGCACATGCCGGAGTTCGTCGAGCGGCCCGCCGACTACTGGGATGCTGCCGACC
TGTATGAACGCGCCAATGGGCGGCTGTTCAAGGAGGTCGAATTTGCCCTGCCGGTCGAGCTGACCCTCGA
CCAGCAGAAGGCGCTGGCGTCCGAGTTCGCCCAGCACCTGACCGGTGCCGAGCGCCTGCCGTATACGCTG
GCCATCCATGCCGGTGGCGGCGAGAACCCGCACTGCCACCTGATGATCTCCGAGCGGATCAATGACGGCA
TCGAGCGGCCCGCCGCTCAGTGGTTCAAGCGGTACAACGGCAAGACCCCGGAGAAGGGCGGGGCACAGAA
GACCGAAGCGCTCAAGCCCAAGGCATGGCTTGAGCAGACCCGCGAGGCATGGGCCGACCATGCCAACCGG
GCATTAGAGCGGGCTGGCCACGACGCCCGCATTGACCACAGAACACTTGAGGCGCAGGGCATCGAGCGCC
TGCCCGGTGTTCACCTGGGGCCGAACGTGGTGGAGATGGAAGGCCGGGGCATCCGCACCGACCGGGCAGA
CGTGGCCCTGAACATCGACACCGCCAACGCCCAGATCATCGACTTACAGGAATACCGGGAGGCAATAGAC
CATGAACGCAATCGACAGAGTGAAGAAATCCAGAGGCATCAACGAGTTAGCGGAGCAGATCGAACCGCTG
GCCCAGAGCATGGCGACACTGGCCGACGAAGCCCGGCAGGTCATGAGCCAGACCCAGCAGGCCAGCGAGG
CGCAGGCGGCGGAGTGGCTGAAAGCCCAGCGCCAGACAGGGGCGGCATGGGTGGAGCTGGCCAAAGAGTT
GCGGGAGGTAGCCGCCGAGGTGAGCAGCGCCGCGCAGAGCGCCCGGAGCGCGTCGCGGGGGTGGCACTGG
AAGCTATGGCTAACCGTGATGCTGGCTTCCATGATGCCTACGGTGGTGCTGCTGATCGCATCGTTGCTCT
TGCTCGACCTGACGCCACTGACAACCGAGGACGGCTCGATCTGGCTGCGCTTGGTGGCCCGATGAAGAAC
GACAGGACTTTGCAGGCCATAGGCCGACAGCTCAAGGCCATGGGCTGTGAGCGCTCTTCCGCTTCCTCGC
TCACTGACTCGCTGCGCTCGGTCGTTCGGCTGCGGCGAGCGGTATCAGCTCACTCAAAGGCGGTAATACG
GTTATCCACAGAATCAGGGGATAACGCAGGAAAGAACATGTGAGCAAAAGGCCAGCAAAAGGCCAGGAAC
CGTAAAAAGGCCGCGTTGCTGGCGTTTTTCCATAGGCTCCGCCCCCCTGACGAGCATCACAAAAATCGAC
GCTCAAGTCAGAGGTGGCGAAACCCGACAGGACTATAAAGATACCAGGCGTTTCCCCCTGGAAGCTCCCT
CGTGCGCTCTCCTGTTCCGACCCTGCCGCTTACCGGATACCTGTCCGCCTTTCTCCCTTCGGGAAGCGTG
GCGCTTTCTCATAGCTCACGCTGTAGGTATCTCAGTTCGGTGTAGGTCGTTCGCTCCAAGCTGGGCTGTG
TGCACGAACCCCCCGTTCAGCCCGACCGCTGCGCCTTATCCGGTAACTATCGTCTTGAGTCCAACCCGGT
AAGACACGACTTATCGCCACTGGCAGCAGCCACTGGTAACAGGATTAGCAGAGCGAGGTATGTAGGCGGT
GCTACAGAGTTCTTGAAGTGGTGGCCTAACTACGGCTACACTAGAAGGACAGTATTTGGTATCTGCGCTC
TGCTGAAGCCAGTTACCTTCGGAAAAAGAGTTGGTAGCTCTTGATCCGGCAAACAAACCACCGCTGGTAG
CGGTGGTTTTTTTGTTTGCAAGCAGCAGATTACGCGCAGAAAAAAAGGATCTCAAGAAGATCCTTTGATC
TTTTCTACGGGGTCTGACGCTCAGTGGAACGAAAACTCACGTTAAGGGATTTTGGTCATGAGATTATCAA
AAAGGATCTTCACCTAGATCCTTTTAAATTAAAAATGAAGTTTTAAATCAATCTAAAGTATATATGAGTA
AACTTGGTCTGACAGTTACCAATGCTTAATCAGTGAGGCACCTATCTCAGCGATCTGTCTATTTCGTTCA
TCCATAGTTGCCTGACTCCCCGTCGTGTAGATAACTACGATACGGGAGGGCTTACCATCTGGCCCCAGTG
CTGCAATGATACCGCGAGACCCACGCTCACCGGCTCCAGATTTATCAGCAATAAACCAGCCAGCCGGAAG
GGCCGAGCGCAGAAGTGGTCCTGCAACTTTATCCGCCTCCATCCAGTCTATTAATTGTTGCCGGGAAGCT
AGAGTAAGTAGTTCGCCAGTTAATAGTTTGCGCAACGTTGTTGCCATTGCTGCAGGCATCGTGGTGTCAC
GCTCGTCGTTTGGTATGGCTTCATTCAGCTCCGGTTCCCAACGATCAAGGCGAGTTACATGATCCCCCAT
GTTGTGCAAAAAAGCGGTTAGCTCCTTCGGTCCTCCGATCGTTGTCAGAAGTAAGTTGGCCGCAGTGTTA
TCACTCATGGTTATGGCAGCACTGCATAATTCTCTTACTGTCATGCCATCCGTAAGATGCTTTTCTGTGA
CTGGTGAGTACTCAACCAAGTCATTCTGAGAATAGTGTATGCGGCGACCGAGTTGCTCTTGCCCGGCGTC
AACACGGGATAATACCGCGCCACATAGCAGAACTTTAAAAGTGCTCATCATTGGAAAACGTTCTTCGGGG
CGAAAACTCTCAAGGATCTTACCGCTGTTGAGATCCAGTTCGATGTAACCCACTCGTGCACCCAACTGAT
CTTCAGCATCTTTTACTTTCACCAGCGTTTCTGGGTGAGCAAAAACAGGAAGGCAAAATGCCGCAAAAAA
GGGAATAAGGGCGACACGGAAATGTTGAATACTCATACTCTTCCTTTTTCAATATTATTGAAGCATTTAT
CAGGGTTATTGTCTCATGAGCGGATACATATTTGAATGTATTTAGAAAAATAAACAAATAGGGGTTCCGC
GCACATTTCCCCGAAAAGTGCCACCTGACGTCTAAGAAACCATTATTATCATGACATTAACCTATAAAAA
TAGGCGTATCACGAGGCCCTTTCGTCTTCAAGAA
Features (pLannotate 1.2.2; 12 found; start..end, strand, type, name):
    217..924     +  CDS            mCherry: mCherry is a basic (constitutively fluorescent) red fluorescent protein published in 2004, derived from Discosoma sp.. It is reported to be a very rapidly-maturing monomer with low acid sensitivity.
    948..1019    +  terminator     rrnB T1 terminator: transcription terminator T1 from the E. coli rrnB gene
   1035..1062    +  terminator     T7Te terminator: phage T7 early transcription terminator
   1126..1277    +  CDS            TcR (fragment): tetracycline efflux protein; tet; confers resistance to tetracycline
   1272..1334    -  rep_origin     RSF1010 oriV (fragment): replication origin of the broad-host-range plasmid RSF1010; requires the RSF1010 RepA/B/C proteins for replication (Scholz et al., 1989)
   1364..1645    -  CDS            mobC: MOBC_ECOLX - Protein predicted: Swiss-Prot protein existence level 4. This protein is essential to promote the specific transfer of the plasmid in the presence of conjugative plasmids. From Escherichia coli.
   1676..1763    +  oriT           RSF1010 oriT: origin of transfer of the broad-host-range plasmid RSF1010 (Scholz et al., 1989)
   1844..3064    +  CDS            mobA (fragment): MOBA2_ECOLX - Also known as repB. Experimental evidence at protein level: Swiss-Prot protein existence level 1. Part of the relaxosome complex that is responsible for plasmid transfer during conjugation. Locally unwinds DNA and catalyzes the cleavage of one of the DNA strands at oriT. The cleaved strand is then transferred through the dedicated type IV secretion apparatus. MobA remains covalently linked at the 5' end of the strand, and once in the recipient cell, it probably catalyzes the rejoining of the two ends of the strand, re-forming the circular plasmid DNA. The primase activity of MobA
   3247..3835    -  rep_origin     ori: high-copy-number ColE1/pMB1/pBR322/pUC origin of replication
   4006..4866    -  CDS            AmpR: β-lactamase; bla; confers resistance to ampicillin, carbenicillin, and related antibiotics
   4867..4971    -  promoter       AmpR promoter: bla
   5072..19      +  misc_feature   MCS (fragment) (across the origin): pUC18/19 multiple cloning site
