[The description below was written by a language model from this plasmid's Addgene catalogue record and pLannotate feature annotations shown in this document.]
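Description:
pCON1-ProA.mCherry is a bacterial expression plasmid of about 5.1 kb built on the pFPV-mCherry backbone, in which the synthetic constitutive promoter ProA drives the red fluorescent protein mCherry. It is maintained in E. coli under ampicillin selection, provided by a β-lactamase gene with its native bla promoter. Replication depends on a ColE1/pMB1-family origin. The annotation software labels this origin generically as high copy, whereas the catalogue entry lists the plasmid as low copy. The backbone also carries RSF1010-derived mobilisation elements: an oriT, mobC and a partial mobA, which in principle allow transfer when a conjugative helper is present. Only a short fragment of the RSF1010 oriV and a remnant of a tetracycline resistance gene remain, and neither is expected to be functional.

The expression cassette sits just downstream of a residual pUC-type multiple cloning site fragment. ProA itself was not picked up by the automated annotation, but it presumably lies in the unannotated stretch immediately upstream of the mCherry coding sequence. Following mCherry are the E. coli rrnB T1 terminator and the phage T7Te terminator in tandem, which correspond to the synthetic terminator ("synTT") named in the record. This pairing stops read-through from the reporter into the rest of the plasmid.

The two sequence records, one from the depositor and one from repository sequencing, differ by a single nucleotide in length and give identical feature maps. The associated publication concerns predictable, tunable protein production in Salmonella for host–pathogen studies. The plasmid therefore fits use as a constitutive fluorescent marker, or as one defined expression level within a promoter series, for labelling bacteria during infection experiments.
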