Addgene plasmid #112519: pCON1-ProA.mCherry
Purpose: ProA driven mCherry expression with synTT
Depositing lab: Olivia Steele-Mortimer. Depositing organization: National Institute of Allergy and Infectious Diseases (NIAID). Publication: Predictable, Tunable Protein Production in Salmonella for Studying Host-Pathogen Interactions. Cooper KG, Chong A, Starr T, Finn CE, Steele-Mortimer O. Front Cell Infect Microbiol. 2017 Nov 16;7:475. doi: 10.3389/fcimb.2017.00475. eCollection 2017. PubMed 29201859.
Backbone
  Vector backbone: pFPV-mCherry
  Vector type: Bacterial Expression
Growth in bacteria
  Bacterial resistance: Ampicillin, 100 μg/mL
  Growth temperature: 37°C
  Growth strain: DH5alpha
  Copy number: Low Copy
Gene/Insert
  Gene/Insert name: ProA mCherry TT
  Species: Synthetic
  Promoter: ProA
  Cloning method: Restriction Enzyme; 5′ cloning site unknown (unknown if destroyed)
Terms and licenses: Academic/Nonprofit Terms; Industry Terms: Not Available to Industry
How to cite: pCON1-ProA.mCherry was a gift from Olivia Steele-Mortimer (Addgene plasmid # 112519 ; http://n2t.net/addgene:112519 ; RRID:Addgene_112519)
